Addgene plasmid #112730: pET28a_6HT-TBP6.7(Q54A)
Purpose: Although not evolved, this residue within TBPs participates in stabilizing the polypeptide loop responsible for RNA recognition.
Depositing lab: Joseph Wedekind. Depositing organization: University of Rochester Medical Center. Publication: Structure of HIV TAR in complex with a Lab-Evolved RRM provides insight into duplex RNA recognition and synthesis of a constrained peptide that impairs transcription. Belashov IA, Crawford DW, Cavender CE, Dai P, Beardslee PC, Mathews DH, Pentelute BL, McNaughton BR, Wedekind JE. Nucleic Acids Res. 2018 Jul 27;46(13):6401-6415. doi: 10.1093/nar/gky529. PubMed 29961805.
Backbone
  Vector backbone: pET28a(+)
  Backbone size w/o insert (bp): 5277
  Vector type: Bacterial Expression
Growth in bacteria
  Bacterial resistance: Kanamycin, 50 μg/mL
  Growth temperature: 37°C
  Growth strain: DH5alpha
  Copy number: High Copy
Gene/Insert
  Gene/Insert name: 6His-TEV-TBP6.7(Q54A)
  Insert size (bp): 359
  Mutation: Q54A
  Promoter: T7
  Tag / fusion protein: 6His-TEV (N terminal on insert)
  Cloning method: Restriction Enzyme; 5′ cloning site NcoI (not destroyed); 3′ cloning site BamHI (not destroyed)
  Sequencing primers: 5′ T7 promoter; 3′ T7 terminator
Terms and licenses: Academic/Nonprofit Terms; Industry Terms: Not Available to Industry
How to cite: pET28a_6HT-TBP6.7(Q54A) was a gift from Joseph Wedekind (Addgene plasmid # 112730 ; http://n2t.net/addgene:112730 ; RRID:Addgene_112730)
