[The description below was written by a language model from this plasmid's Addgene catalogue record and pLannotate feature annotations shown in this document.]
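Description:
pET28a_6HT-TBP6.7(Q54A) is a bacterial expression plasmid built on the pET28a(+) backbone for producing a point mutant of TBP6.7, a laboratory-evolved RNA recognition motif (RRM) protein that binds the HIV TAR RNA. The plasmid is selected with kanamycin through the aph(3')-Ia resistance gene and replicates from a ColE1/pMB1-type origin. The backbone also retains the bom and rop elements of pBR322 descent, although the catalogue lists the plasmid as high copy. An f1 origin is present, along with short non-functional remnants of the tetracycline resistance gene and of the bla promoter.

The roughly 360 bp insert was cloned between NcoI and BamHI, both of which are preserved. It sits downstream of a T7 promoter with an adjacent lac operator and the phage T7 gene 10 ribosome binding site, and is followed by the T7 terminator. The plasmid-borne lacI gene supplies repressor, so expression is held off until IPTG induction in a host that provides T7 RNA polymerase. The open reading frame begins with a hexahistidine tag and a TEV protease site, allowing affinity purification followed by tag removal. The automated annotation labels the coding region as a fragment of Drosophila snf, a U1A-family snRNP protein. This is probably a homology match to an RRM scaffold rather than the true origin of the sequence, which the record does not state. The short "SET1" hit just before the terminator most likely reflects residual vector sequence.

The Q54A substitution alters a residue that was not changed during evolution of the TBPs but helps stabilise the polypeptide loop responsible for RNA recognition, so the mutant serves to test that residue's contribution to TAR binding. The depositor and sequencing-derived records differ by only four nucleotides in length and carry the same features.
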