Features (pLannotate 1.2.2; 19 found; start..end, strand, type, name):
     12..467     +  rep_origin     f1 ori (sequence partly withheld): f1 bacteriophage origin of replication; arrow indicates direction of (+) strand synthesis
    494..551     +  promoter       AmpR promoter (fragment): bla
    560..1375    -  CDS            KanR: aminoglycoside phosphotransferase; aph(3')-Ia; confers resistance to kanamycin in bacteria or G418 (Geneticin®) in eukaryotes
   1497..2085    +  rep_origin     ori: high-copy-number ColE1/pMB1/pBR322/pUC origin of replication
   2271..2413    -  misc_feature   bom: basis of mobility region from pBR322
   2515..2706    -  CDS            rop: Rop protein, which maintains plasmids at low copy number; rop
   2723..3103    +  CDS            YPB1_ECOLX: Protein predicted: Swiss-Prot protein existence level 4. From Escherichia coli.
   3175..3466    -  CDS            TcR (fragment): tetracycline efflux protein; tet; confers resistance to tetracycline
   3481..3502    -  protein_bind   CAP binding site: CAP binding activates transcription in the presence of cAMP. E. coli catabolite activator protein
   3515..4597    -  CDS            lacI: lac repressor; lacI; The lac repressor binds to the lac operator to inhibit transcription in E. coli. This inhibition can be relieved by adding lactose or isopropyl-β-D-thiogalactopyranoside (IPTG).
   4598..4675    -  promoter       lacI promoter: lacI
   4683..4962    -  CDS            TcR (fragment): tetracycline efflux protein; tet; confers resistance to tetracycline
   4984..5002    +  promoter       T7 promoter: promoter for bacteriophage T7 RNA polymerase
   5003..5027    +  protein_bind   lac operator: The lac repressor binds to the lac operator to inhibit transcription in E. coli. This inhibition can be relieved by adding lactose or isopropyl-β-D-thiogalactopyranoside (IPTG). lac repressor encoded by lacI
   5042..5064    +  RBS            RBS: efficient ribosome binding site from bacteriophage T7 gene 10 (Olins and Rangwala, 1989)
   5083..5099    +  CDS            capTEV™ (fragment): composite tag for in vivo biotinylation, TEV protease cleavage, and 6xHis tagging
   5146..5496    +  CDS            snf (fragment): SNRPA_DROME - Also known as D25, fs(1)1621, liz. Experimental evidence at protein level: Swiss-Prot protein existence level 1. Binds stem loop II of U1 snRNA. It is the first snRNP to interact with pre-mRNA. This interaction is required for the subsequent binding of U2 snRNP and the U4/U6/U5 tri-snRNP (By similarity). Plays a role in regulating sex-lethal splicing. From Drosophila melanogaster (Fruit fly).
   5507..5556    +  CDS            SET1 (fragment): solubility-enhancement tag derived from T7 phage gene 10B
   5564..5611    +  terminator     T7 terminator: transcription terminator for bacteriophage T7 RNA polymerase
>Addgene plasmid #112730 | pET28a_6HT-TBP6.7(Q54A) | depositor full sequence | sequence record 212442 | Full Sequence
TGGCGAATGGG
[124 nt withheld, positions 12-135]
C
[91 nt withheld, positions 137-227]
A
[49 nt withheld, positions 229-277]
CCTTTGACGTTGGAGTCCACGTTCTTT
[37 nt withheld, positions 305-341]
ACCCTATCTCGGTCTATTCTTTTGATTTATAAGGGATTTTGCCGATTTCGGCCTATTGGTTAAAAAATGA
GCTGATTTAACAAAAATTTAACGCGAATTTTAACAAAATATTAACGTTTACAATTTCAGGTGGCACTTTT
CGGGGAAATGTGCGCGGAACCCCTATTTGTTTATTTTTCTAAATACATTCAAATATGTATCCGCTCATGA
ATTAATTCTTAGAAAAACTCATCGAGCATCAAATGAAACTGCAATTTATTCATATCAGGATTATCAATAC
CATATTTTTGAAAAAGCCGTTTCTGTAATGAAGGAGAAAACTCACCGAGGCAGTTCCATAGGATGGCAAG
ATCCTGGTATCGGTCTGCGATTCCGACTCGTCCAACATCAATACAACCTATTAATTTCCCCTCGTCAAAA
ATAAGGTTATCAAGTGAGAAATCACCATGAGTGACGACTGAATCCGGTGAGAATGGCAAAAGTTTATGCA
TTTCTTTCCAGACTTGTTCAACAGGCCAGCCATTACGCTCGTCATCAAAATCACTCGCATCAACCAAACC
GTTATTCATTCGTGATTGCGCCTGAGCGAGACGAAATACGCGATCGCTGTTAAAAGGACAATTACAAACA
GGAATCGAATGCAACCGGCGCAGGAACACTGCCAGCGCATCAACAATATTTTCACCTGAATCAGGATATT
CTTCTAATACCTGGAATGCTGTTTTCCCGGGGATCGCAGTGGTGAGTAACCATGCATCATCAGGAGTACG
GATAAAATGCTTGATGGTCGGAAGAGGCATAAATTCCGTCAGCCAGTTTAGTCTGACCATCTCATCTGTA
ACATCATTGGCAACGCTACCTTTGCCATGTTTCAGAAACAACTCTGGCGCATCGGGCTTCCCATACAATC
GATAGATTGTCGCACCTGATTGCCCGACATTATCGCGAGCCCATTTATACCCATATAAATCAGCATCCAT
GTTGGAATTTAATCGCGGCCTAGAGCAAGACGTTTCCCGTTGAATATGGCTCATAACACCCCTTGTATTA
CTGTTTATGTAAGCAGACAGTTTTATTGTTCATGACCAAAATCCCTTAACGTGAGTTTTCGTTCCACTGA
GCGTCAGACCCCGTAGAAAAGATCAAAGGATCTTCTTGAGATCCTTTTTTTCTGCGCGTAATCTGCTGCT
TGCAAACAAAAAAACCACCGCTACCAGCGGTGGTTTGTTTGCCGGATCAAGAGCTACCAACTCTTTTTCC
GAAGGTAACTGGCTTCAGCAGAGCGCAGATACCAAATACTGTCCTTCTAGTGTAGCCGTAGTTAGGCCAC
CACTTCAAGAACTCTGTAGCACCGCCTACATACCTCGCTCTGCTAATCCTGTTACCAGTGGCTGCTGCCA
GTGGCGATAAGTCGTGTCTTACCGGGTTGGACTCAAGACGATAGTTACCGGATAAGGCGCAGCGGTCGGG
CTGAACGGGGGGTTCGTGCACACAGCCCAGCTTGGAGCGAACGACCTACACCGAACTGAGATACCTACAG
CGTGAGCTATGAGAAAGCGCCACGCTTCCCGAAGGGAGAAAGGCGGACAGGTATCCGGTAAGCGGCAGGG
TCGGAACAGGAGAGCGCACGAGGGAGCTTCCAGGGGGAAACGCCTGGTATCTTTATAGTCCTGTCGGGTT
TCGCCACCTCTGACTTGAGCGTCGATTTTTGTGATGCTCGTCAGGGGGGCGGAGCCTATGGAAAAACGCC
AGCAACGCGGCCTTTTTACGGTTCCTGGCCTTTTGCTGGCCTTTTGCTCACATGTTCTTTCCTGCGTTAT
CCCCTGATTCTGTGGATAACCGTATTACCGCCTTTGAGTGAGCTGATACCGCTCGCCGCAGCCGAACGAC
CGAGCGCAGCGAGTCAGTGAGCGAGGAAGCGGAAGAGCGCCTGATGCGGTATTTTCTCCTTACGCATCTG
TGCGGTATTTCACACCGCATATATGGTGCACTCTCAGTACAATCTGCTCTGATGCCGCATAGTTAAGCCA
GTATACACTCCGCTATCGCTACGTGACTGGGTCATGGCTGCGCCCCGACACCCGCCAACACCCGCTGACG
CGCCCTGACGGGCTTGTCTGCTCCCGGCATCCGCTTACAGACAAGCTGTGACCGTCTCCGGGAGCTGCAT
GTGTCAGAGGTTTTCACCGTCATCACCGAAACGCGCGAGGCAGCTGCGGTAAAGCTCATCAGCGTGGTCG
TGAAGCGATTCACAGATGTCTGCCTGTTCATCCGCGTCCAGCTCGTTGAGTTTCTCCAGAAGCGTTAATG
TCTGGCTTCTGATAAAGCGGGCCATGTTAAGGGCGGTTTTTTCCTGTTTGGTCACTGATGCCTCCGTGTA
AGGGGGATTTCTGTTCATGGGGGTAATGATACCGATGAAACGAGAGAGGATGCTCACGATACGGGTTACT
GATGATGAACATGCCCGGTTACTGGAACGTTGTGAGGGTAAACAACTGGCGGTATGGATGCGGCGGGACC
AGAGAAAAATCACTCAGGGTCAATGCCAGCGCTTCGTTAATACAGATGTAGGTGTTCCACAGGGTAGCCA
GCAGCATCCTGCGATGCAGATCCGGAACATAATGGTGCAGGGCGCTGACTTCCGCGTTTCCAGACTTTAC
GAAACACGGAAACCGAAGACCATTCATGTTGTTGCTCAGGTCGCAGACGTTTTGCAGCAGCAGTCGCTTC
ACGTTCGCTCGCGTATCGGTGATTCATTCTGCTAACCAGTAAGGCAACCCCGCCAGCCTAGCCGGGTCCT
CAACGACAGGAGCACGATCATGCGCACCCGTGGGGCCGCCATGCCGGCGATAATGGCCTGCTTCTCGCCG
AAACGTTTGGTGGCGGGACCAGTGACGAAGGCTTGAGCGAGGGCGTGCAAGATTCCGAATACCGCAAGCG
ACAGGCCGATCATCGTCGCGCTCCAGCGAAAGCGGTCCTCGCCGAAAATGACCCAGAGCGCTGCCGGCAC
CTGTCCTACGAGTTGCATGATAAAGAAGACAGTCATAAGTGCGGCGACGATAGTCATGCCCCGCGCCCAC
CGGAAGGAGCTGACTGGGTTGAAGGCTCTCAAGGGCATCGGTCGAGATCCCGGTGCCTAATGAGTGAGCT
AACTTACATTAATTGCGTTGCGCTCACTGCCCGCTTTCCAGTCGGGAAACCTGTCGTGCCAGCTGCATTA
ATGAATCGGCCAACGCGCGGGGAGAGGCGGTTTGCGTATTGGGCGCCAGGGTGGTTTTTCTTTTCACCAG
TGAGACGGGCAACAGCTGATTGCCCTTCACCGCCTGGCCCTGAGAGAGTTGCAGCAAGCGGTCCACGCTG
GTTTGCCCCAGCAGGCGAAAATCCTGTTTGATGGTGGTTAACGGCGGGATATAACATGAGCTGTCTTCGG
TATCGTCGTATCCCACTACCGAGATATCCGCACCAACGCGCAGCCCGGACTCGGTAATGGCGCGCATTGC
GCCCAGCGCCATCTGATCGTTGGCAACCAGCATCGCAGTGGGAACGATGCCCTCATTCAGCATTTGCATG
GTTTGTTGAAAACCGGACATGGCACTCCAGTCGCCTTCCCGTTCCGCTATCGGCTGAATTTGATTGCGAG
TGAGATATTTATGCCAGCCAGCCAGACGCAGACGCGCCGAGACAGAACTTAATGGGCCCGCTAACAGCGC
GATTTGCTGGTGACCCAATGCGACCAGATGCTCCACGCCCAGTCGCGTACCGTCTTCATGGGAGAAAATA
ATACTGTTGATGGGTGTCTGGTCAGAGACATCAAGAAATAACGCCGGAACATTAGTGCAGGCAGCTTCCA
CAGCAATGGCATCCTGGTCATCCAGCGGATAGTTAATGATCAGCCCACTGACGCGTTGCGCGAGAAGATT
GTGCACCGCCGCTTTACAGGCTTCGACGCCGCTTCGTTCTACCATCGACACCACCACGCTGGCACCCAGT
TGATCGGCGCGAGATTTAATCGCCGCGACAATTTGCGACGGCGCGTGCAGGGCCAGACTGGAGGTGGCAA
CGCCAATCAGCAACGACTGTTTGCCCGCCAGTTGTTGTGCCACGCGGTTGGGAATGTAATTCAGCTCCGC
CATCGCCGCTTCCACTTTTTCCCGCGTTTTCGCAGAAACGTGGCTGGCCTGGTTCACCACGCGGGAAACG
GTCTGATAAGAGACACCGGCATACTCTGCGACATCGTATAACGTTACTGGTTTCACATTCACCACCCTGA
ATTGACTCTCTTCCGGGCGCTATCATGCCATACCGCGAAAGGTTTTGCGCCATTCGATGGTGTCCGGGAT
CTCGACGCTCTCCCTTATGCGACTCCTGCATTAGGAAGCAGCCCAGTAGTAGGTTGAGGCCGTTGAGCAC
CGCCGCCGCAAGGAATGGTGCATGCAAGGAGATGGCGCCCAACAGTCCCCCGGCCACGGGGCCTGCCACC
ATACCCACGCCGAAACAAGCGCTCATGAGCCCGAAGTGGCGAGCCCGATCTTCCCCATCGGTGATGTCGG
CGATATAGGCGCCAGCAACCGCACCTGTGGCGCCGGTGATGCCGGCCACGATGCGTCCGGCGTAGAGGAT
CGAGATCTCGATCCCGCGAAATTAATACGACTCACTATAGGGGAATTGTGAGCGGATAACAATTCCCCTC
TAGAAATAATTTTGTTTAACTTTAAGAAGGAGATATACCATGGGCAGCAGCCATCATCATCATCATCACA
GCAGCGGCGAGAACCTGTACTTCCAGGGCCATATGGCAGTTCCCGAGACCCGCCCTAACCACACTATTTA
TATCAACAACCTCAATTCGAAGATCAAGAAGGATGAGCTAAAAAAGTCCCTGCACGCCATCTTCTCCCGG
TTTGGCCAGATCCTGGATATCCTGGTACCGCGGCAGCGGACGCCGAGGGGCGCGGCCTTTGTCATCTTCA
AGGAGGTCAGCAGCGCCACCAACGCCCTGCGCTCCATGCAGGGTTTCCCTTTCTATGACAAACCTATGCG
TATCCAGTATGCCAAGACCGACAAGCGTATCCCGGCCAAGATGAAATGATAGGGATCCGAATTCGAGCTC
CGTCGACAAGCTTGCGGCCGCACTCGAGCACCACCACCACCACCACTGAGATCCGGCTGCTAACAAAGCC
CGAAAGGAAGCTGAGTTGGCTGCTGCCACCGCTGAGCAATAACTAGCATAACCCCTTGGGGCCTCTAAAC
GGGTCTTGAGGGGTTTTTTGCTGAAAGGAGGAACTATATCCGGAT
