Features (pLannotate 1.2.2; 19 found; start..end, strand, type, name):
     12..440     +  rep_origin     f1 ori (sequence partly withheld): f1 bacteriophage origin of replication; arrow indicates direction of (+) strand synthesis
    493..550     +  promoter       AmpR promoter (fragment): bla
    559..1374    -  CDS            KanR: aminoglycoside phosphotransferase; aph(3')-Ia; confers resistance to kanamycin in bacteria or G418 (Geneticin®) in eukaryotes
   1496..2084    +  rep_origin     ori: high-copy-number ColE1/pMB1/pBR322/pUC origin of replication
   2270..2409    -  misc_feature   bom: basis of mobility region from pBR322
   2511..2702    -  CDS            rop: Rop protein, which maintains plasmids at low copy number; rop
   2719..3099    +  CDS            YPB1_ECOLX: Protein predicted: Swiss-Prot protein existence level 4. From Escherichia coli.
   3171..3462    -  CDS            TcR (fragment): tetracycline efflux protein; tet; confers resistance to tetracycline
   3477..3498    -  protein_bind   CAP binding site: CAP binding activates transcription in the presence of cAMP. E. coli catabolite activator protein
   3511..4593    -  CDS            lacI: lac repressor; lacI; The lac repressor binds to the lac operator to inhibit transcription in E. coli. This inhibition can be relieved by adding lactose or isopropyl-β-D-thiogalactopyranoside (IPTG).
   4594..4671    -  promoter       lacI promoter: lacI
   4679..4958    -  CDS            TcR (fragment): tetracycline efflux protein; tet; confers resistance to tetracycline
   4980..4998    +  promoter       T7 promoter: promoter for bacteriophage T7 RNA polymerase
   4999..5023    +  protein_bind   lac operator: The lac repressor binds to the lac operator to inhibit transcription in E. coli. This inhibition can be relieved by adding lactose or isopropyl-β-D-thiogalactopyranoside (IPTG). lac repressor encoded by lacI
   5038..5060    +  RBS            RBS: efficient ribosome binding site from bacteriophage T7 gene 10 (Olins and Rangwala, 1989)
   5079..5095    +  CDS            capTEV™ (fragment): composite tag for in vivo biotinylation, TEV protease cleavage, and 6xHis tagging
   5142..5492    +  CDS            snf (fragment): SNRPA_DROME - Also known as D25, fs(1)1621, liz. Experimental evidence at protein level: Swiss-Prot protein existence level 1. Binds stem loop II of U1 snRNA. It is the first snRNP to interact with pre-mRNA. This interaction is required for the subsequent binding of U2 snRNP and the U4/U6/U5 tri-snRNP (By similarity). Plays a role in regulating sex-lethal splicing. From Drosophila melanogaster (Fruit fly).
   5503..5552    +  CDS            SET1 (fragment): solubility-enhancement tag derived from T7 phage gene 10B
   5560..5607    +  terminator     T7 terminator: transcription terminator for bacteriophage T7 RNA polymerase
>Addgene plasmid #112730 | pET28a_6HT-TBP6.7(Q54A) | addgene full sequence | sequence record 216367 | Addgene NGS Result
TGGCGAATGGG
[124 nt withheld, positions 12-135]
C
[91 nt withheld, positions 137-227]
A
[49 nt withheld, positions 229-277]
CCTTTGACGTTGGAGTCCACGTTCTTT
[37 nt withheld, positions 305-341]
ACCCTATCTCGGTCTATTCTTTTGATTTATAAGGGATTTTGCCGATTTCGGCCTATTGGTTAAAAAATGA
GCTGATTTAACAAAAATTTAACGCGAATTTTAACAAAATATTAACGCTTACAATTTAGGTGGCACTTTTC
GGGGAAATGTGCGCGGAACCCCTATTTGTTTATTTTTCTAAATACATTCAAATATGTATCCGCTCATGAA
TTAATTCTTAGAAAAACTCATCGAGCATCAAATGAAACTGCAATTTATTCATATCAGGATTATCAATACC
ATATTTTTGAAAAAGCCGTTTCTGTAATGAAGGAGAAAACTCACCGAGGCAGTTCCATAGGATGGCAAGA
TCCTGGTATCGGTCTGCGATTCCGACTCGTCCAACATCAATACAACCTATTAATTTCCCCTCGTCAAAAA
TAAGGTTATCAAGTGAGAAATCACCATGAGTGACGACTGAATCCGGTGAGAATGGCAAAAGTTTATGCAT
TTCTTTCCAGACTTGTTCAACAGGCCAGCCATTACGCTCGTCATCAAAATCACTCGCATCAACCAAACCG
TTATTCATTCGTGATTGCGCCTGAGCGAGACGAAATACGCGATCGCTGTTAAAAGGACAATTACAAACAG
GAATCGAATGCAACCGGCGCAGGAACACTGCCAGCGCATCAACAATATTTTCACCTGAATCAGGATATTC
TTCTAATACCTGGAATGCTGTTTTCCCGGGGATCGCAGTGGTGAGTAACCATGCATCATCAGGAGTACGG
ATAAAATGCTTGATGGTCGGAAGAGGCATAAATTCCGTCAGCCAGTTTAGTCTGACCATCTCATCTGTAA
CATCATTGGCAACGCTACCTTTGCCATGTTTCAGAAACAACTCTGGCGCATCGGGCTTCCCATACAATCG
ATAGATTGTCGCACCTGATTGCCCGACATTATCGCGAGCCCATTTATACCCATATAAATCAGCATCCATG
TTGGAATTTAATCGCGGCCTAGAGCAAGACGTTTCCCGTTGAATATGGCTCATAACACCCCTTGTATTAC
TGTTTATGTAAGCAGACAGTTTTATTGTTCATGACCAAAATCCCTTAACGTGAGTTTTCGTTCCACTGAG
CGTCAGACCCCGTAGAAAAGATCAAAGGATCTTCTTGAGATCCTTTTTTTCTGCGCGTAATCTGCTGCTT
GCAAACAAAAAAACCACCGCTACCAGCGGTGGTTTGTTTGCCGGATCAAGAGCTACCAACTCTTTTTCCG
AAGGTAACTGGCTTCAGCAGAGCGCAGATACCAAATACTGTCCTTCTAGTGTAGCCGTAGTTAGGCCACC
ACTTCAAGAACTCTGTAGCACCGCCTACATACCTCGCTCTGCTAATCCTGTTACCAGTGGCTGCTGCCAG
TGGCGATAAGTCGTGTCTTACCGGGTTGGACTCAAGACGATAGTTACCGGATAAGGCGCAGCGGTCGGGC
TGAACGGGGGGTTCGTGCACACAGCCCAGCTTGGAGCGAACGACCTACACCGAACTGAGATACCTACAGC
GTGAGCTATGAGAAAGCGCCACGCTTCCCGAAGGGAGAAAGGCGGACAGGTATCCGGTAAGCGGCAGGGT
CGGAACAGGAGAGCGCACGAGGGAGCTTCCAGGGGGAAACGCCTGGTATCTTTATAGTCCTGTCGGGTTT
CGCCACCTCTGACTTGAGCGTCGATTTTTGTGATGCTCGTCAGGGGGGCGGAGCCTATGGAAAAACGCCA
GCAACGCGGCCTTTTTACGGTTCCTGGCCTTTTGCTGGCCTTTTGCTCACATGTTCTTTCCTGCGTTATC
CCCTGATTCTGTGGATAACCGTATTACCGCCTTTGAGTGAGCTGATACCGCTCGCCGCAGCCGAACGACC
GAGCGCAGCGAGTCAGTGAGCGAGGAAGCGGAAGAGCGCCTGATGCGGTATTTTCTCCTTACGCATCTGT
GCGGTATTTCACACCGCAATGGTGCACTCTCAGTACAATCTGCTCTGATGCCGCATAGTTAAGCCAGTAT
ACACTCCGCTATCGCTACGTGACTGGGTCATGGCTGCGCCCCGACACCCGCCAACACCCGCTGACGCGCC
CTGACGGGCTTGTCTGCTCCCGGCATCCGCTTACAGACAAGCTGTGACCGTCTCCGGGAGCTGCATGTGT
CAGAGGTTTTCACCGTCATCACCGAAACGCGCGAGGCAGCTGCGGTAAAGCTCATCAGCGTGGTCGTGAA
GCGATTCACAGATGTCTGCCTGTTCATCCGCGTCCAGCTCGTTGAGTTTCTCCAGAAGCGTTAATGTCTG
GCTTCTGATAAAGCGGGCCATGTTAAGGGCGGTTTTTTCCTGTTTGGTCACTGATGCCTCCGTGTAAGGG
GGATTTCTGTTCATGGGGGTAATGATACCGATGAAACGAGAGAGGATGCTCACGATACGGGTTACTGATG
ATGAACATGCCCGGTTACTGGAACGTTGTGAGGGTAAACAACTGGCGGTATGGATGCGGCGGGACCAGAG
AAAAATCACTCAGGGTCAATGCCAGCGCTTCGTTAATACAGATGTAGGTGTTCCACAGGGTAGCCAGCAG
CATCCTGCGATGCAGATCCGGAACATAATGGTGCAGGGCGCTGACTTCCGCGTTTCCAGACTTTACGAAA
CACGGAAACCGAAGACCATTCATGTTGTTGCTCAGGTCGCAGACGTTTTGCAGCAGCAGTCGCTTCACGT
TCGCTCGCGTATCGGTGATTCATTCTGCTAACCAGTAAGGCAACCCCGCCAGCCTAGCCGGGTCCTCAAC
GACAGGAGCACGATCATGCGCACCCGTGGGGCCGCCATGCCGGCGATAATGGCCTGCTTCTCGCCGAAAC
GTTTGGTGGCGGGACCAGTGACGAAGGCTTGAGCGAGGGCGTGCAAGATTCCGAATACCGCAAGCGACAG
GCCGATCATCGTCGCGCTCCAGCGAAAGCGGTCCTCGCCGAAAATGACCCAGAGCGCTGCCGGCACCTGT
CCTACGAGTTGCATGATAAAGAAGACAGTCATAAGTGCGGCGACGATAGTCATGCCCCGCGCCCACCGGA
AGGAGCTGACTGGGTTGAAGGCTCTCAAGGGCATCGGTCGAGATCCCGGTGCCTAATGAGTGAGCTAACT
TACATTAATTGCGTTGCGCTCACTGCCCGCTTTCCAGTCGGGAAACCTGTCGTGCCAGCTGCATTAATGA
ATCGGCCAACGCGCGGGGAGAGGCGGTTTGCGTATTGGGCGCCAGGGTGGTTTTTCTTTTCACCAGTGAG
ACGGGCAACAGCTGATTGCCCTTCACCGCCTGGCCCTGAGAGAGTTGCAGCAAGCGGTCCACGCTGGTTT
GCCCCAGCAGGCGAAAATCCTGTTTGATGGTGGTTAACGGCGGGATATAACATGAGCTGTCTTCGGTATC
GTCGTATCCCACTACCGAGATATCCGCACCAACGCGCAGCCCGGACTCGGTAATGGCGCGCATTGCGCCC
AGCGCCATCTGATCGTTGGCAACCAGCATCGCAGTGGGAACGATGCCCTCATTCAGCATTTGCATGGTTT
GTTGAAAACCGGACATGGCACTCCAGTCGCCTTCCCGTTCCGCTATCGGCTGAATTTGATTGCGAGTGAG
ATATTTATGCCAGCCAGCCAGACGCAGACGCGCCGAGACAGAACTTAATGGGCCCGCTAACAGCGCGATT
TGCTGGTGACCCAATGCGACCAGATGCTCCACGCCCAGTCGCGTACCGTCTTCATGGGAGAAAATAATAC
TGTTGATGGGTGTCTGGTCAGAGACATCAAGAAATAACGCCGGAACATTAGTGCAGGCAGCTTCCACAGC
AATGGCATCCTGGTCATCCAGCGGATAGTTAATGATCAGCCCACTGACGCGTTGCGCGAGAAGATTGTGC
ACCGCCGCTTTACAGGCTTCGACGCCGCTTCGTTCTACCATCGACACCACCACGCTGGCACCCAGTTGAT
CGGCGCGAGATTTAATCGCCGCGACAATTTGCGACGGCGCGTGCAGGGCCAGACTGGAGGTGGCAACGCC
AATCAGCAACGACTGTTTGCCCGCCAGTTGTTGTGCCACGCGGTTGGGAATGTAATTCAGCTCCGCCATC
GCCGCTTCCACTTTTTCCCGCGTTTTCGCAGAAACGTGGCTGGCCTGGTTCACCACGCGGGAAACGGTCT
GATAAGAGACACCGGCATACTCTGCGACATCGTATAACGTTACTGGTTTCACATTCACCACCCTGAATTG
ACTCTCTTCCGGGCGCTATCATGCCATACCGCGAAAGGTTTTGCGCCATTCGATGGTGTCCGGGATCTCG
ACGCTCTCCCTTATGCGACTCCTGCATTAGGAAGCAGCCCAGTAGTAGGTTGAGGCCGTTGAGCACCGCC
GCCGCAAGGAATGGTGCATGCAAGGAGATGGCGCCCAACAGTCCCCCGGCCACGGGGCCTGCCACCATAC
CCACGCCGAAACAAGCGCTCATGAGCCCGAAGTGGCGAGCCCGATCTTCCCCATCGGTGATGTCGGCGAT
ATAGGCGCCAGCAACCGCACCTGTGGCGCCGGTGATGCCGGCCACGATGCGTCCGGCGTAGAGGATCGAG
ATCTCGATCCCGCGAAATTAATACGACTCACTATAGGGGAATTGTGAGCGGATAACAATTCCCCTCTAGA
AATAATTTTGTTTAACTTTAAGAAGGAGATATACCATGGGCAGCAGCCATCATCATCATCATCACAGCAG
CGGCGAGAACCTGTACTTCCAGGGCCATATGGCAGTTCCCGAGACCCGCCCTAACCACACTATTTATATC
AACAACCTCAATTCGAAGATCAAGAAGGATGAGCTAAAAAAGTCCCTGCACGCCATCTTCTCCCGGTTTG
GCCAGATCCTGGATATCCTGGTACCGCGGCAGCGGACGCCGAGGGGCGCGGCCTTTGTCATCTTCAAGGA
GGTCAGCAGCGCCACCAACGCCCTGCGCTCCATGCAGGGTTTCCCTTTCTATGACAAACCTATGCGTATC
CAGTATGCCAAGACCGACAAGCGTATCCCGGCCAAGATGAAATGATAGGGATCCGAATTCGAGCTCCGTC
GACAAGCTTGCGGCCGCACTCGAGCACCACCACCACCACCACTGAGATCCGGCTGCTAACAAAGCCCGAA
AGGAAGCTGAGTTGGCTGCTGCCACCGCTGAGCAATAACTAGCATAACCCCTTGGGGCCTCTAAACGGGT
CTTGAGGGGTTTTTTGCTGAAAGGAGGAACTATATCCGGAT
