>Addgene plasmid #112730 | pET28a_6HT-TBP6.7(Q54A) | depositor partial sequence | sequence record 212443 | Insert only
CCATGGGCAGCAGCCATCATCATCATCATCACAGCAGCGGCGAGAACCTGTACTTCCAGGGCCATATGGC
AGTTCCCGAGACCCGCCCTAACCACACTATTTATATCAACAACCTCAATTCGAAGATCAAGAAGGATGAG
CTAAAAAAGTCCCTGCACGCCATCTTCTCCCGGTTTGGCCAGATCCTGGATATCCTGGTACCGCGGCAGC
GGACGCCGAGGGGCGCGGCCTTTGTCATCTTCAAGGAGGTCAGCAGCGCCACCAACGCCCTGCGCTCCAT
GCAGGGTTTCCCTTTCTATGACAAACCTATGCGTATCCAGTATGCCAAGACCGACAAGCGTATCCCGGCC
AAGATGAAATGATAGGGATCC
